Addgene plasmid #178393: pOME0128
Purpose: KSHV K4.1 GQ994935 tagged
Depositing lab: Dirk Dittmer. Depositing organization: University of North Carolina at Chapel Hill. Publication: Novel modulators of p53-signaling encoded by unknown genes of emerging viruses. Alzhanova D, Corcoran K, Bailey AG, Long K, Taft-Benz S, Graham RL, Broussard GS, Heise M, Neumann G, Halfmann P, Kawaoka Y, Baric RS, Damania B, Dittmer DP. PLoS Pathog. 2021 Jan 7;17(1):e1009033. doi: 10.1371/journal.ppat.1009033. eCollection 2021 Jan. PubMed 33411764.
Backbone
  Vector backbone: pDEST47
  Backbone size w/o insert (bp): 7780
  Vector type: Mammalian Expression
Growth in bacteria
  Bacterial resistance: Ampicillin, 100 μg/mL
  Growth temperature: 37°C
  Growth strain: DH5alpha
  Copy number: High Copy
Gene/Insert
  Gene/Insert name: KSHV K4.1
  Species: Kaposi's sarcoma-associated herpesvirus
  Insert size (bp): 446
  Tag / fusion protein: 3xFLAG (C terminal on insert)
  Cloning method: Unknown
  Sequencing primers: 5′ T7 promoter
Terms and licenses: Academic/Nonprofit Terms; Industry Terms: Not Available to Industry
Depositor comments: Sequences and further information can be found at https://www.med.unc.edu/orfeome/downloads/pome
How to cite: pOME0128 was a gift from Dirk Dittmer (Addgene plasmid # 178393 ; http://n2t.net/addgene:178393 ; RRID:Addgene_178393)
