[The description below was written by a language model from this plasmid's Addgene catalogue record and pLannotate feature annotations shown in this document.]
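Description:
pOME0128 is a mammalian expression plasmid built on the Gateway destination vector pDEST47, carrying the K4.1 open reading frame of Kaposi's sarcoma-associated herpesvirus (KSHV/HHV-8). It is propagated in E. coli as a high-copy plasmid through a ColE1/pUC-type origin and selected with ampicillin via the β-lactamase gene. An f1 origin is also present. For selection in mammalian cells the backbone supplies a neomycin phosphotransferase cassette driven by the SV40 enhancer/early promoter and terminated by the SV40 polyadenylation signal. The sequenced record is 6,606 nt. This is shorter than the listed empty-backbone size, as expected when the Gateway cassette is replaced by a small insert.

The K4.1 coding sequence is annotated by homology as a viral chemokine-like protein that acts as an agonist of the human XCR1 receptor. It sits between attB1 and attB2 sites, indicating it was introduced by Gateway recombination, although the catalogue lists the cloning method as unknown. Transcription is driven by the human CMV immediate-early enhancer and promoter. A T7 promoter just upstream of attB1 serves as the sequencing primer site and could support in vitro transcription. K4.1 is fused directly at its C terminus to a 3xFLAG epitope for detection or immunoprecipitation.

Downstream of attB2 lies the Cycle 3 GFP coding sequence native to pDEST47, followed by the bovine growth hormone polyadenylation signal. The record does not state whether a stop codon after the FLAG tag prevents read-through into GFP, and only the 3xFLAG tag is listed. The plasmid belongs to a collection of tagged viral ORF clones, and the associated study concerned viral modulators of p53 signalling.
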