Features (pLannotate 1.2.2; 24 found; start..end, strand, type, name):
     28..80      -  misc_feature   bom (fragment): basis of mobility region from pBR322
    235..614     +  enhancer       CMV enhancer: human cytomegalovirus immediate early enhancer
    615..818     +  promoter       CMV promoter: human cytomegalovirus (CMV) immediate early promoter
    814..847     +  LTR            5' LTR (truncated) (fragment): truncated 5' long terminal repeat (LTR) from HIV-1
    863..881     +  promoter       T7 promoter: promoter for bacteriophage T7 RNA polymerase
    914..938     +  protein_bind   attB1: mutant version of attB; recombination site for the Gateway® BP reaction BP Clonase™
    976..1317    +  CDS            K4.1: VCCL3_HHV8P - Protein inferred from homology: Swiss-Prot protein existence level 3. Acts as a highly selective agonist for human lymphoactin receptor XCR1. From Human herpesvirus 8 type P (isolate GK18) (HHV-8) (Kaposi's sarcoma-associated herpesvirus).
   1318..1383    +  CDS            3xFLAG: three tandem FLAG® epitope tags, followed by an enterokinase cleavage site
   1419..1443    -  protein_bind   attB2: mutant version of attB; recombination site for the Gateway® BP reaction BP Clonase™
   1454..2173    +  CDS            Cycle 3 GFP: Cycle 3 GFP (Crameri et al., 1996) mammalian codon-optimized
   2201..2425    +  polyA_signal   bGH poly(A) signal: bovine growth hormone polyadenylation signal
   2429..2450    +  promoter       SV40 promoter (fragment): SV40 enhancer and early promoter
   2471..2899    +  rep_origin     f1 ori (sequence partly withheld): f1 bacteriophage origin of replication; arrow indicates direction of (+) strand synthesis
   2913..3242    +  promoter       SV40 promoter: SV40 enhancer and early promoter
   3309..4100    +  CDS            neo: KKA2_KLEPN - Also known as kan, nptII. Experimental evidence at protein level: Swiss-Prot protein existence level 1. Resistance to kanamycin, neomycin, paromomycin, ribostamycin, butirosin and gentamicin B. From Klebsiella pneumoniae.
   4126..4284    +  CDS            ble (fragment): BLE_KLEPN - Experimental evidence at protein level: Swiss-Prot protein existence level 1. Binding protein with a strong affinity to the bleomycin family of antibiotics. Binds to CL990; an antimitotic-antibiotic compound. From Klebsiella pneumoniae.
   4279..4400    +  polyA_signal   SV40 poly(A) signal: SV40 polyadenylation signal
   4473..4489    -  protein_bind   lac operator: The lac repressor binds to the lac operator to inhibit transcription in E. coli. This inhibition can be relieved by adding lactose or isopropyl-β-D-thiogalactopyranoside (IPTG). lac repressor encoded by lacI
   4497..4527    -  promoter       lac promoter: promoter for the E. coli lac operon
   4542..4563    -  protein_bind   CAP binding site: CAP binding activates transcription in the presence of cAMP. E. coli catabolite activator protein
   4576..4668    -  CDS            lacI (fragment): lac repressor; lacI; The lac repressor binds to the lac operator to inhibit transcription in E. coli. This inhibition can be relieved by adding lactose or isopropyl-β-D-thiogalactopyranoside (IPTG).
   4851..5439    -  rep_origin     ori: high-copy-number ColE1/pMB1/pBR322/pUC origin of replication
   5610..6470    -  CDS            AmpR: β-lactamase; bla; confers resistance to ampicillin, carbenicillin, and related antibiotics
   6471..6575    -  promoter       AmpR promoter: bla
>Addgene plasmid #178393 | pOME0128 | addgene full sequence | sequence record 351443 | Addgene NGS Result
GACGGATCGGGAGATCTCCCGATCCCCTATGGTGCACTCTCAGTACAATCTGCTCTGATGCCGCATAGTT
AAGCCAGTATCTGCTCCCTGCTTGTGTGTTGGAGGTCGCTGAGTAGTGCGCGAGCAAAATTTAAGCTACA
ACAAGGCAAGGCTTGACCGACAATTGCATGAAGAATCTGCTTAGGGTTAGGCGTTTTGCGCTGCTTCGCG
ATGTACGGGCCAGATATACGCGTTGACATTGATTATTGACTAGTTATTAATAGTAATCAATTACGGGGTC
ATTAGTTCATAGCCCATATATGGAGTTCCGCGTTACATAACTTACGGTAAATGGCCCGCCTGGCTGACCG
CCCAACGACCCCCGCCCATTGACGTCAATAATGACGTATGTTCCCATAGTAACGCCAATAGGGACTTTCC
ATTGACGTCAATGGGTGGAGTATTTACGGTAAACTGCCCACTTGGCAGTACATCAAGTGTATCATATGCC
AAGTACGCCCCCTATTGACGTCAATGACGGTAAATGGCCCGCCTGGCATTATGCCCAGTACATGACCTTA
TGGGACTTTCCTACTTGGCAGTACATCTACGTATTAGTCATCGCTATTACCATGGTGATGCGGTTTTGGC
AGTACATCAATGGGCGTGGATAGCGGTTTGACTCACGGGGATTTCCAAGTCTCCACCCCATTGACGTCAA
TGGGAGTTTGTTTTGGCACCAAAATCAACGGGACTTTCCAAAATGTCGTAACAACTCCGCCCCATTGACG
CAAATGGGCGGTAGGCGTGTACGGTGGGAGGTCTATATAAGCAGAGCTCTCTGGCTAACTAGAGAACCCA
CTGCTTACTGGCTTATCGAAATTAATACGACTCACTATAGGGAGACCCAAGCTGGCTAGTTAAGCTTGAT
CAAACAAGTTTGTACAAAAAAGCAGGCTCTTTAAAGGAACCAATTCAGTCGACGGTACCGCCACCATGTG
GAGCATGTGCTGGGTGTTGCGCGCACATTTGGGGCTGCTCTTCTGGGTGGCCGTGATTGAGCTATGTGCG
GCCAGCGGTCCTGCCACCATCATGGCCTCGGATTGTTGCGAGAATTCCCTGTCCAGTGCCAGATTGCCAC
CGGATAAGCTGATATGCGGGTGGTACTGGACGTCCACCGTGTATTGTCGCCAGAAGGCAGTCATTTTTGT
AACGCACTCGGGGCGGAAAGTATGCGGGTCGCCTGCGAAGCGGCGCACGCGTCTTCTGATGGAGAAGCAC
ACGGAGATACCTCTCGCGAAGCGCGTAGCGCTTCGCGCCGGTAAAGGGTTATGCCCCGACTACAAAGACC
ATGACGGTGATTATAAAGATCATGATATCGATTACAAGGATGACGATGACAAGTAGTAACTCGAGGCGGC
CGCACTCGAGATATCTAGACCCAGCTTTCTTGTACAAAGTGGTTCGATCTAGAATGGCTAGCAAAGGAGA
AGAACTTTTCACTGGAGTTGTCCCAATTCTTGTTGAATTAGATGGTGATGTTAATGGGCACAAATTTTCT
GTCAGTGGAGAGGGTGAAGGTGATGCTACATACGGAAAGCTTACCCTTAAATTTATTTGCACTACTGGAA
AACTACCTGTTCCATGGCCAACACTTGTCACTACTTTCTCTTATGGTGTTCAATGCTTTTCCCGTTATCC
GGATCATATGAAACGGCATGACTTTTTCAAGAGTGCCATGCCCGAAGGTTATGTACAGGAACGCACTATA
TCTTTCAAAGATGACGGGAACTACAAGACGCGTGCTGAAGTCAAGTTTGAAGGTGATACCCTTGTTAATC
GTATCGAGTTAAAAGGTATTGATTTTAAAGAAGATGGAAACATTCTCGGACACAAACTCGAGTACAACTA
TAACTCACACAATGTATACATCACGGCAGACAAACAAAAGAATGGAATCAAAGCTAACTTCAAAATTCGC
CACAACATTGAAGATGGATCCGTTCAACTAGCAGACCATTATCAACAAAATACTCCAATTGGCGATGGCC
CTGTCCTTTTACCAGACAACCATTACCTGTCGACACAATCTGCCCTTTCGAAAGATCCCAACGAAAAGCG
TGACCACATGGTCCTTCTTGAGTTTGTAACTGCTGCTGGGATTACACATGGCATGGATGAGCTCTACAAA
TAATGAATTAAACCCGCTGATCAGCCTCGACTGTGCCTTCTAGTTGCCAGCCATCTGTTGTTTGCCCCTC
CCCCGTGCCTTCCTTGACCCTGGAAGGTGCCACTCCCACTGTCCTTTCCTAATAAAATGAGGAAATTGCA
TCGCATTGTCTGAGTAGGTGTCATTCTATTCTGGGGGGTGGGGTGGGGCAGGACAGCAAGGGGGAGGATT
GGGAAGACAATAGCAGGCATGCTGGGGATGCGGTGGGCTCTATGGCTTCTGAGGCGGAAAGAACCAGCTG
GGGCTCTAGGGGGTATCCCC
[124 nt withheld, positions 2471-2594]
C
[91 nt withheld, positions 2596-2686]
A
[49 nt withheld, positions 2688-2736]
CCTTTGACGTTGGAGTCCACGTTCTTT
[37 nt withheld, positions 2764-2800]
ACCCTATCTCGGTCTATTCTTTTGATTTATAAGGGATTTTGCCGATTTCGGCCTATTGGTTAAAAAATGA
GCTGATTTAACAAAAATTTAACGCGAATTAATTCTGTGGAATGTGTGTCAGTTAGGGTGTGGAAAGTCCC
CAGGCTCCCCAGCAGGCAGAAGTATGCAAAGCATGCATCTCAATTAGTCAGCAACCAGGTGTGGAAAGTC
CCCAGGCTCCCCAGCAGGCAGAAGTATGCAAAGCATGCATCTCAATTAGTCAGCAACCATAGTCCCGCCC
CTAACTCCGCCCATCCCGCCCCTAACTCCGCCCAGTTCCGCCCATTCTCCGCCCCATGGCTGACTAATTT
TTTTTATTTATGCAGAGGCCGAGGCCGCCTCTGCCTCTGAGCTATTCCAGAAGTAGTGAGGAGGCTTTTT
TGGAGGCCTAGGCTTTTGCAAAAAGCTCCCGGGAGCTTGTATATCCATTTTCGGATCTGATCAAGAGACA
GGATGAGGATCGTTTCGCATGATTGAACAAGATGGATTGCACGCAGGTTCTCCGGCCGCTTGGGTGGAGA
GGCTATTCGGCTATGACTGGGCACAACAGACAATCGGCTGCTCTGATGCCGCCGTGTTCCGGCTGTCAGC
GCAGGGGCGCCCGGTTCTTTTTGTCAAGACCGACCTGTCCGGTGCCCTGAATGAACTGCAGGACGAGGCA
GCGCGGCTATCGTGGCTGGCCACGACGGGCGTTCCTTGCGCAGCTGTGCTCGACGTTGTCACTGAAGCGG
GAAGGGACTGGCTGCTATTGGGCGAAGTGCCGGGGCAGGATCTCCTGTCATCTCACCTTGCTCCTGCCGA
GAAAGTATCCATCATGGCTGATGCAATGCGGCGGCTGCATACGCTTGATCCGGCTACCTGCCCATTCGAC
CACCAAGCGAAACATCGCATCGAGCGAGCACGTACTCGGATGGAAGCCGGTCTTGTCGATCAGGATGATC
TGGACGAAGAGCATCAGGGGCTCGCGCCAGCCGAACTGTTCGCCAGGCTCAAGGCGCGCATGCCCGACGG
CGAGGATCTCGTCGTGACCCATGGCGATGCCTGCTTGCCGAATATCATGGTGGAAAATGGCCGCTTTTCT
GGATTCATCGACTGTGGCCGGCTGGGTGTGGCGGACCGCTATCAGGACATAGCGTTGGCTACCCGTGATA
TTGCTGAAGAGCTTGGCGGCGAATGGGCTGACCGCTTCCTCGTGCTTTACGGTATCGCCGCTCCCGATTC
GCAGCGCATCGCCTTCTATCGCCTTCTTGACGAGTTCTTCTGAGCGGGACTCTGGGGTTCGCGAAATGAC
CGACCAAGCGACGCCCAACCTGCCATCACGAGATTTCGATTCCACCGCCGCCTTCTATGAAAGGTTGGGC
TTCGGAATCGTTTTCCGGGACGCCGGCTGGATGATCCTCCAGCGCGGGGATCTCATGCTGGAGTTCTTCG
CCCACCCCAACTTGTTTATTGCAGCTTATAATGGTTACAAATAAAGCAATAGCATCACAAATTTCACAAA
TAAAGCATTTTTTTCACTGCATTCTAGTTGTGGTTTGTCCAAACTCATCAATGTATCTTATCATGTCTGT
ATACCGTCGACCTCTAGCTAGAGCTTGGCGTAATCATGGTCATAGCTGTTTCCTGTGTGAAATTGTTATC
CGCTCACAATTCCACACAACATACGAGCCGGAAGCATAAAGTGTAAAGCCTGGGGTGCCTAATGAGTGAG
CTAACTCACATTAATTGCGTTGCGCTCACTGCCCGCTTTCCAGTCGGGAAACCTGTCGTGCCAGCTGCAT
TAATGAATCGGCCAACGCGCGGGGAGAGGCGGTTTGCGTATTGGGCGCTCTTCCGCTTCCTCGCTCACTG
ACTCGCTGCGCTCGGTCGTTCGGCTGCGGCGAGCGGTATCAGCTCACTCAAAGGCGGTAATACGGTTATC
CACAGAATCAGGGGATAACGCAGGAAAGAACATGTGAGCAAAAGGCCAGCAAAAGGCCAGGAACCGTAAA
AAGGCCGCGTTGCTGGCGTTTTTCCATAGGCTCCGCCCCCCTGACGAGCATCACAAAAATCGACGCTCAA
GTCAGAGGTGGCGAAACCCGACAGGACTATAAAGATACCAGGCGTTTCCCCCTGGAAGCTCCCTCGTGCG
CTCTCCTGTTCCGACCCTGCCGCTTACCGGATACCTGTCCGCCTTTCTCCCTTCGGGAAGCGTGGCGCTT
TCTCATAGCTCACGCTGTAGGTATCTCAGTTCGGTGTAGGTCGTTCGCTCCAAGCTGGGCTGTGTGCACG
AACCCCCCGTTCAGCCCGACCGCTGCGCCTTATCCGGTAACTATCGTCTTGAGTCCAACCCGGTAAGACA
CGACTTATCGCCACTGGCAGCAGCCACTGGTAACAGGATTAGCAGAGCGAGGTATGTAGGCGGTGCTACA
GAGTTCTTGAAGTGGTGGCCTAACTACGGCTACACTAGAAGAACAGTATTTGGTATCTGCGCTCTGCTGA
AGCCAGTTACCTTCGGAAAAAGAGTTGGTAGCTCTTGATCCGGCAAACAAACCACCGCTGGTAGCGGTGG
TTTTTTTGTTTGCAAGCAGCAGATTACGCGCAGAAAAAAAGGATCTCAAGAAGATCCTTTGATCTTTTCT
ACGGGGTCTGACGCTCAGTGGAACGAAAACTCACGTTAAGGGATTTTGGTCATGAGATTATCAAAAAGGA
TCTTCACCTAGATCCTTTTAAATTAAAAATGAAGTTTTAAATCAATCTAAAGTATATATGAGTAAACTTG
GTCTGACAGTTACCAATGCTTAATCAGTGAGGCACCTATCTCAGCGATCTGTCTATTTCGTTCATCCATA
GTTGCCTGACTCCCCGTCGTGTAGATAACTACGATACGGGAGGGCTTACCATCTGGCCCCAGTGCTGCAA
TGATACCGCGAGACCCACGCTCACCGGCTCCAGATTTATCAGCAATAAACCAGCCAGCCGGAAGGGCCGA
GCGCAGAAGTGGTCCTGCAACTTTATCCGCCTCCATCCAGTCTATTAATTGTTGCCGGGAAGCTAGAGTA
AGTAGTTCGCCAGTTAATAGTTTGCGCAACGTTGTTGCCATTGCTACAGGCATCGTGGTGTCACGCTCGT
CGTTTGGTATGGCTTCATTCAGCTCCGGTTCCCAACGATCAAGGCGAGTTACATGATCCCCCATGTTGTG
CAAAAAAGCGGTTAGCTCCTTCGGTCCTCCGATCGTTGTCAGAAGTAAGTTGGCCGCAGTGTTATCACTC
ATGGTTATGGCAGCACTGCATAATTCTCTTACTGTCATGCCATCCGTAAGATGCTTTTCTGTGACTGGTG
AGTACTCAACCAAGTCATTCTGAGAATAGTGTATGCGGCGACCGAGTTGCTCTTGCCCGGCGTCAATACG
GGATAATACCGCGCCACATAGCAGAACTTTAAAAGTGCTCATCATTGGAAAACGTTCTTCGGGGCGAAAA
CTCTCAAGGATCTTACCGCTGTTGAGATCCAGTTCGATGTAACCCACTCGTGCACCCAACTGATCTTCAG
CATCTTTTACTTTCACCAGCGTTTCTGGGTGAGCAAAAACAGGAAGGCAAAATGCCGCAAAAAAGGGAAT
AAGGGCGACACGGAAATGTTGAATACTCATACTCTTCCTTTTTCAATATTATTGAAGCATTTATCAGGGT
TATTGTCTCATGAGCGGATACATATTTGAATGTATTTAGAAAAATAAACAAATAGGGGTTCCGCGCACAT
TTCCCCGAAAAGTGCCACCTGACGTC
