>Addgene plasmid #178393 | pOME0128 | depositor partial sequence | sequence record 346447 | Insert
GTCGACGGTACCGCCACCATGTGGAGCATGTGCTGGGTGTTGCGCGCACATTTGGGGCTGCTCTTCTGGG
TGGCCGTGATTGAGCTATGTGCGGCCAGCGGTCCTGCCACCATCATGGCCTCGGATTGTTGCGAGAATTC
CCTGTCCAGTGCCAGATTGCCACCGGATAAGCTGATATGCGGGTGGTACTGGACGTCCACCGTGTATTGT
CGCCAGAAGGCAGTCATTTTTGTAACGCACTCGGGGCGGAAAGTATGCGGGTCGCCTGCGAAGCGGCGCA
CGCGTCTTCTGATGGAGAAGCACACGGAGATACCTCTCGCGAAGCGCGTAGCGCTTCGCGCCGGTAAAGG
GTTATGCCCCGACTACAAAGACCATGACGGTGATTATAAAGATCATGATATCGATTACAAGGATGACGAT
GACAAGTAGTAACTCGAGGCGGCCGC
