>Addgene plasmid #178393 | pOME0128 | depositor partial sequence | sequence record 346448 | Backbone
GACGGATCGGGAGATCTCCCGATCCCCTATGGTGCACTCTCAGTACAATCTGCTCTGATGCCGCATAGTT
AAGCCAGTATCTGCTCCCTGCTTGTGTGTTGGAGGTCGCTGAGTAGTGCGCGAGCAAAATTTAAGCTACA
ACAAGGCAAGGCTTGACCGACAATTGCATGAAGAATCTGCTTAGGGTTAGGCGTTTTGCGCTGCTTCGCG
ATGTACGGGCCAGATATACGCGTTGACATTGATTATTGACTAGTTATTAATAGTAATCAATTACGGGGTC
ATTAGTTCATAGCCCATATATGGAGTTCCGCGTTACATAACTTACGGTAAATGGCCCGCCTGGCTGACCG
CCCAACGACCCCCGCCCATTGACGTCAATAATGACGTATGTTCCCATAGTAACGCCAATAGGGACTTTCC
ATTGACGTCAATGGGTGGAGTATTTACGGTAAACTGCCCACTTGGCAGTACATCAAGTGTATCATATGCC
AAGTACGCCCCCTATTGACGTCAATGACGGTAAATGGCCCGCCTGGCATTATGCCCAGTACATGACCTTA
TGGGACTTTCCTACTTGGCAGTACATCTACGTATTAGTCATCGCTATTACCATGGTGATGCGGTTTTGGC
AGTACATCAATGGGCGTGGATAGCGGTTTGACTCACGGGGATTTCCAAGTCTCCACCCCATTGACGTCAA
TGGGAGTTTGTTTTGGCACCAAAATCAACGGGACTTTCCAAAATGTCGTAACAACTCCGCCCCATTGACG
CAAATGGGCGGTAGGCGTGTACGGTGGGAGGTCTATATAAGCAGAGCTCTCTGGCTAACTAGAGAACCCA
CTGCTTACTGGCTTATCGAAATTAATACGACTCACTATAGGGAGACCCAAGCTGGCTAGTTAAGCTTGAT
CAAACAAGTTTGTACAAAAAAGCTGAACGAGAAACGTAAAATGATATAAATATCAATATATTAAATTAGA
TTTTGCATAAAAAACAGACTACATAATACTGTAAAACACAACATATCCAGTCACTATGGCGGCCGCATTA
GGCACCCCAGGCTTTACACTTTATGCTTCCGGCTCGTATAATGTGTGGATTTTGAGTTAGGATCCGTCGA
GATTTTCAGGAGCTAAGGAAGCTAAAATGGAGAAAAAAATCACTGGATATACCACCGTTGATATATCCCA
ATGGCATCGTAAAGAACATTTTGAGGCATTTCAGTCAGTTGCTCAATGTACCTATAACCAGACCGTTCAG
CTGGATATTACGGCCTTTTTAAAGACCGTAAAGAAAAATAAGCACAAGTTTTATCCGGCCTTTATTCACA
TTCTTGCCCGCCTGATGAATGCTCATCCGGAATTCCGTATGGCAATGAAAGACGGTGAGCTGGTGATATG
GGATAGTGTTCACCCTTGTTACACCGTTTTCCATGAGCAAACTGAAACGTTTTCATCGCTCTGGAGTGAA
TACCACGACGATTTCCGGCAGTTTCTACACATATATTCGCAAGATGTGGCGTGTTACGGTGAAAACCTGG
CCTATTTCCCTAAAGGGTTTATTGAGAATATGTTTTTCGTCTCAGCCAATCCCTGGGTGAGTTTCACCAG
TTTTGATTTAAACGTGGCCAATATGGACAACTTCTTCGCCCCCGTTTTCACCATGGGCAAATATTATACG
CAAGGCGACAAGGTGCTGATGCCGCTGGCGATTCAGGTTCATCATGCCGTTTGTGATGGCTTCCATGTCG
GCAGAATGCTTAATGAATTACAACAGTACTGCGATGAGTGGCAGGCGGGGCGTAATCTAGAGGATCCGGC
TTACTAAAAGCCAGATAACAGTATGCGTATTTGCGCGCTGATTTTTGCGGTATAAGAATATATACTGATA
TGTATACCCGAAGTATGTCAAAAAGAGGTATGCTATGAAGCAGCGTATTACAGTGACAGTTGACAGCGAC
AGCTATCAGTTGCTCAAGGCATATATGATGTCAATATCTCCGGTCTGGTAAGCACAACCATGCAGAATGA
AGCCCGTCGTCTGCGTGCCGAACGCTGGAAAGCGGAAAATCAGGAAGGGATGGCTGAGGTCGCCCGGTTT
ATTGAAATGAACGGCTCTTTTGCTGACGAGAACAGGGGCTGGTGAAATGCAGTTTAAGGTTTACACCTAT
AAAAGAGAGAGCCGTTATCGTCTGTTTGTGGATGTACAGAGTGATATTATTGACACGCCCGGGCGACGGA
TGGTGATCCCCCTGGCCAGTGCACGTCTGCTGTCAGATAAAGTCCCCCGTGAACTTTACCCGGTGGTGCA
TATCGGGGATGAAAGCTGGCGCATGATGACCACCGATATGGCCAGTGTGCCGGTCTCCGTTATCGGGGAA
GAAGTGGCTGATCTCAGCCACCGCGAAAATGACATCAAAAACGCCATTAACCTGATGTTCTGGGGAATAT
AAATGTCAGGCTCCCTTATACACAGCCAGTCTGCAGGTCGACCATAGTGACTGGATATGTTGTGTTTTAC
AGTATTATGTAGTCTGTTTTTTATGCAAAATCTAATTTAATATATTGATATTTATATCATTTTACGTTTC
TCGTTCAGCTTTCTTGTACAAAGTGGTTCGATCTAGAATGGCTAGCAAAGGAGAAGAACTTTTCACTGGA
GTTGTCCCAATTCTTGTTGAATTAGATGGTGATGTTAATGGGCACAAATTTTCTGTCAGTGGAGAGGGTG
AAGGTGATGCTACATACGGAAAGCTTACCCTTAAATTTATTTGCACTACTGGAAAACTACCTGTTCCATG
GCCAACACTTGTCACTACTTTCTCTTATGGTGTTCAATGCTTTTCCCGTTATCCGGATCATATGAAACGG
CATGACTTTTTCAAGAGTGCCATGCCCGAAGGTTATGTACAGGAACGCACTATATCTTTCAAAGATGACG
GGAACTACAAGACGCGTGCTGAAGTCAAGTTTGAAGGTGATACCCTTGTTAATCGTATCGAGTTAAAAGG
TATTGATTTTAAAGAAGATGGAAACATTCTCGGACACAAACTCGAGTACAACTATAACTCACACAATGTA
TACATCACGGCAGACAAACAAAAGAATGGAATCAAAGCTAACTTCAAAATTCGCCACAACATTGAAGATG
GATCCGTTCAACTAGCAGACCATTATCAACAAAATACTCCAATTGGCGATGGCCCTGTCCTTTTACCAGA
CAACCATTACCTGTCGACACAATCTGCCCTTTCGAAAGATCCCAACGAAAAGCGTGACCACATGGTCCTT
CTTGAGTTTGTAACTGCTGCTGGGATTACACATGGCATGGATGAGCTCTACAAATAATGAATTAAACCCG
CTGATCAGCCTCGACTGTGCCTTCTAGTTGCCAGCCATCTGTTGTTTGCCCCTCCCCCGTGCCTTCCTTG
ACCCTGGAAGGTGCCACTCCCACTGTCCTTTCCTAATAAAATGAGGAAATTGCATCGCATTGTCTGAGTA
GGTGTCATTCTATTCTGGGGGGTGGGGTGGGGCAGGACAGCAAGGGGGAGGATTGGGAAGACAATAGCAG
GCATGCTGGGGATGCGGTGGGCTCTATGGCTTCTGAGGCGGAAAGAACCAGCTGGGGCTCTAGGGGGTAT
CCCC
[124 nt withheld, positions 3645-3768]
C
[91 nt withheld, positions 3770-3860]
A
[49 nt withheld, positions 3862-3910]
CCTTTGACGTTGGAGTCCACGTTCTTT
[37 nt withheld, positions 3938-3974]
ACCCTATCTCGGTCTATTCTTTTGATTTATAAGGGATTTTGCCGATTTCGGCCTATTGGTTAAAAAATGA
GCTGATTTAACAAAAATTTAACGCGAATTAATTCTGTGGAATGTGTGTCAGTTAGGGTGTGGAAAGTCCC
CAGGCTCCCCAGCAGGCAGAAGTATGCAAAGCATGCATCTCAATTAGTCAGCAACCAGGTGTGGAAAGTC
CCCAGGCTCCCCAGCAGGCAGAAGTATGCAAAGCATGCATCTCAATTAGTCAGCAACCATAGTCCCGCCC
CTAACTCCGCCCATCCCGCCCCTAACTCCGCCCAGTTCCGCCCATTCTCCGCCCCATGGCTGACTAATTT
TTTTTATTTATGCAGAGGCCGAGGCCGCCTCTGCCTCTGAGCTATTCCAGAAGTAGTGAGGAGGCTTTTT
TGGAGGCCTAGGCTTTTGCAAAAAGCTCCCGGGAGCTTGTATATCCATTTTCGGATCTGATCAAGAGACA
GGATGAGGATCGTTTCGCATGATTGAACAAGATGGATTGCACGCAGGTTCTCCGGCCGCTTGGGTGGAGA
GGCTATTCGGCTATGACTGGGCACAACAGACAATCGGCTGCTCTGATGCCGCCGTGTTCCGGCTGTCAGC
GCAGGGGCGCCCGGTTCTTTTTGTCAAGACCGACCTGTCCGGTGCCCTGAATGAACTGCAGGACGAGGCA
GCGCGGCTATCGTGGCTGGCCACGACGGGCGTTCCTTGCGCAGCTGTGCTCGACGTTGTCACTGAAGCGG
GAAGGGACTGGCTGCTATTGGGCGAAGTGCCGGGGCAGGATCTCCTGTCATCTCACCTTGCTCCTGCCGA
GAAAGTATCCATCATGGCTGATGCAATGCGGCGGCTGCATACGCTTGATCCGGCTACCTGCCCATTCGAC
CACCAAGCGAAACATCGCATCGAGCGAGCACGTACTCGGATGGAAGCCGGTCTTGTCGATCAGGATGATC
TGGACGAAGAGCATCAGGGGCTCGCGCCAGCCGAACTGTTCGCCAGGCTCAAGGCGCGCATGCCCGACGG
CGAGGATCTCGTCGTGACCCATGGCGATGCCTGCTTGCCGAATATCATGGTGGAAAATGGCCGCTTTTCT
GGATTCATCGACTGTGGCCGGCTGGGTGTGGCGGACCGCTATCAGGACATAGCGTTGGCTACCCGTGATA
TTGCTGAAGAGCTTGGCGGCGAATGGGCTGACCGCTTCCTCGTGCTTTACGGTATCGCCGCTCCCGATTC
GCAGCGCATCGCCTTCTATCGCCTTCTTGACGAGTTCTTCTGAGCGGGACTCTGGGGTTCGCGAAATGAC
CGACCAAGCGACGCCCAACCTGCCATCACGAGATTTCGATTCCACCGCCGCCTTCTATGAAAGGTTGGGC
TTCGGAATCGTTTTCCGGGACGCCGGCTGGATGATCCTCCAGCGCGGGGATCTCATGCTGGAGTTCTTCG
CCCACCCCAACTTGTTTATTGCAGCTTATAATGGTTACAAATAAAGCAATAGCATCACAAATTTCACAAA
TAAAGCATTTTTTTCACTGCATTCTAGTTGTGGTTTGTCCAAACTCATCAATGTATCTTATCATGTCTGT
ATACCGTCGACCTCTAGCTAGAGCTTGGCGTAATCATGGTCATAGCTGTTTCCTGTGTGAAATTGTTATC
CGCTCACAATTCCACACAACATACGAGCCGGAAGCATAAAGTGTAAAGCCTGGGGTGCCTAATGAGTGAG
CTAACTCACATTAATTGCGTTGCGCTCACTGCCCGCTTTCCAGTCGGGAAACCTGTCGTGCCAGCTGCAT
TAATGAATCGGCCAACGCGCGGGGAGAGGCGGTTTGCGTATTGGGCGCTCTTCCGCTTCCTCGCTCACTG
ACTCGCTGCGCTCGGTCGTTCGGCTGCGGCGAGCGGTATCAGCTCACTCAAAGGCGGTAATACGGTTATC
CACAGAATCAGGGGATAACGCAGGAAAGAACATGTGAGCAAAAGGCCAGCAAAAGGCCAGGAACCGTAAA
AAGGCCGCGTTGCTGGCGTTTTTCCATAGGCTCCGCCCCCCTGACGAGCATCACAAAAATCGACGCTCAA
GTCAGAGGTGGCGAAACCCGACAGGACTATAAAGATACCAGGCGTTTCCCCCTGGAAGCTCCCTCGTGCG
CTCTCCTGTTCCGACCCTGCCGCTTACCGGATACCTGTCCGCCTTTCTCCCTTCGGGAAGCGTGGCGCTT
TCTCATAGCTCACGCTGTAGGTATCTCAGTTCGGTGTAGGTCGTTCGCTCCAAGCTGGGCTGTGTGCACG
AACCCCCCGTTCAGCCCGACCGCTGCGCCTTATCCGGTAACTATCGTCTTGAGTCCAACCCGGTAAGACA
CGACTTATCGCCACTGGCAGCAGCCACTGGTAACAGGATTAGCAGAGCGAGGTATGTAGGCGGTGCTACA
GAGTTCTTGAAGTGGTGGCCTAACTACGGCTACACTAGAAGAACAGTATTTGGTATCTGCGCTCTGCTGA
AGCCAGTTACCTTCGGAAAAAGAGTTGGTAGCTCTTGATCCGGCAAACAAACCACCGCTGGTAGCGGTGG
TTTTTTTGTTTGCAAGCAGCAGATTACGCGCAGAAAAAAAGGATCTCAAGAAGATCCTTTGATCTTTTCT
ACGGGGTCTGACGCTCAGTGGAACGAAAACTCACGTTAAGGGATTTTGGTCATGAGATTATCAAAAAGGA
TCTTCACCTAGATCCTTTTAAATTAAAAATGAAGTTTTAAATCAATCTAAAGTATATATGAGTAAACTTG
GTCTGACAGTTACCAATGCTTAATCAGTGAGGCACCTATCTCAGCGATCTGTCTATTTCGTTCATCCATA
GTTGCCTGACTCCCCGTCGTGTAGATAACTACGATACGGGAGGGCTTACCATCTGGCCCCAGTGCTGCAA
TGATACCGCGAGACCCACGCTCACCGGCTCCAGATTTATCAGCAATAAACCAGCCAGCCGGAAGGGCCGA
GCGCAGAAGTGGTCCTGCAACTTTATCCGCCTCCATCCAGTCTATTAATTGTTGCCGGGAAGCTAGAGTA
AGTAGTTCGCCAGTTAATAGTTTGCGCAACGTTGTTGCCATTGCTACAGGCATCGTGGTGTCACGCTCGT
CGTTTGGTATGGCTTCATTCAGCTCCGGTTCCCAACGATCAAGGCGAGTTACATGATCCCCCATGTTGTG
CAAAAAAGCGGTTAGCTCCTTCGGTCCTCCGATCGTTGTCAGAAGTAAGTTGGCCGCAGTGTTATCACTC
ATGGTTATGGCAGCACTGCATAATTCTCTTACTGTCATGCCATCCGTAAGATGCTTTTCTGTGACTGGTG
AGTACTCAACCAAGTCATTCTGAGAATAGTGTATGCGGCGACCGAGTTGCTCTTGCCCGGCGTCAATACG
GGATAATACCGCGCCACATAGCAGAACTTTAAAAGTGCTCATCATTGGAAAACGTTCTTCGGGGCGAAAA
CTCTCAAGGATCTTACCGCTGTTGAGATCCAGTTCGATGTAACCCACTCGTGCACCCAACTGATCTTCAG
CATCTTTTACTTTCACCAGCGTTTCTGGGTGAGCAAAAACAGGAAGGCAAAATGCCGCAAAAAAGGGAAT
AAGGGCGACACGGAAATGTTGAATACTCATACTCTTCCTTTTTCAATATTATTGAAGCATTTATCAGGGT
TATTGTCTCATGAGCGGATACATATTTGAATGTATTTAGAAAAATAAACAAATAGGGGTTCCGCGCACAT
TTCCCCGAAAAGTGCCACCTGACGTC
